Addgene plasmid #141889: TFORF1923
Purpose: Lentiviral vector for overexpressing transcription factor ORFs with unique 24-bp barcodes. Barcodes facilitate identification of transcription factors in pooled screens.
Depositing lab: Feng Zhang. Depositing organization: Broad Institute. Publication: A transcription factor atlas of directed differentiation. Joung J, Ma S, Tay T, Geiger-Schuller KR, Kirchgatterer PC, Verdine VK, Guo B, Arias-Garcia MA, Allen WE, Singh A, Kuksenko O, Abudayyeh OO, Gootenberg JS, Fu Z, Macrae RK, Buenrostro JD, Regev A, Zhang F. Cell. 2023 Jan 5;186(1):209-229.e26. doi: 10.1016/j.cell.2022.11.026. PubMed 36608654.
Backbone
  Vector backbone: pLX_TRC317
  Backbone manufacturer: Broad Institute Genetic Perturbation Platform
  Backbone size w/o insert (bp): 8264
  Vector type: Mammalian Expression, Lentiviral
  Selectable markers: Puromycin
Growth in bacteria
  Bacterial resistance: Ampicillin, 100 μg/mL
  Growth temperature: 37°C
  Growth strain: NEB Stable
  Copy number: High Copy
Gene/Insert
  Gene/Insert name: ZBTB20
  Species: H. sapiens (human)
  Insert size (bp): 2108
  Entrez Gene: ZBTB20 (a.k.a. HOF, DPZF, ODA-8S, ZNF288, FLJ26458, DKFZp566F123)
  Promoter: EF1a
  Cloning method: Unknown
  Sequencing primers: 5′ GGGTGGAGACTGAAGTTAGGCCAG; 3′ CACATAGCGTAAAAGGAGCAACATAG
Terms and licenses: Academic/Nonprofit Terms; Industry Terms: Not Available to Industry
Depositor comments: NM_001164347,NM_001164346,NM_001164344,NM_001164345,NM_001164343,NM_015642,ENST00000357258,ENST00000462705,ENST00000393785,ENST00000481632,ENST00000471418,ENST00000464560 . The transcription factor ORF portion of this plasmid was synthesized by Genewiz. Please test multiple small colonies in case of plasmid recombination. To make this collection available in a timely manner, a portion of this collection was not fully sequenced by Addgene. If an Addgene verified full plasmid sequence is not available, please contact us prior to placing an order to request the full sequence.
How to cite: TFORF1923 was a gift from Feng Zhang (Addgene plasmid # 141889 ; http://n2t.net/addgene:141889 ; RRID:Addgene_141889)
