[The description below was written by a language model from this plasmid's Addgene catalogue record and pLannotate feature annotations shown in this document.]
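Description:
TFORF1923 is a lentiviral mammalian expression plasmid built on the pLX_TRC317 backbone, carrying the human transcription factor ZBTB20 as one member of a barcoded transcription factor ORF collection. In bacteria it is maintained through a high-copy ColE1/pUC-type origin with ampicillin selection from the β-lactamase gene. An f1 origin and remnants of a lac/lacZα cloning region flanked by T3 and T7 promoters are also present in the backbone. The depositor notes that the plasmid can recombine, which is a common concern with LTR-containing vectors.

The transfer cassette has a third-generation, self-inactivating layout. An RSV promoter drives a truncated HIV-1 5' LTR, followed by the Ψ packaging signal with a partial gag sequence, the Rev response element for Rev-dependent nuclear export of the genomic RNA, and a cPPT/CTS. The cassette ends in a ΔU3 3' LTR that disables LTR promoter activity after integration, with an SV40 polyadenylation signal downstream. Within the provirus, an SV40 early promoter/origin segment sits upstream of the puromycin N-acetyltransferase gene, allowing selection of transduced cells. A separate EF-1α promoter drives the synthesized ZBTB20 ORF, and a WPRE follows to enhance transcript stability and expression. The short region between the ORF and the WPRE, annotated only as a U6 promoter fragment, may be where the unique 24-bp barcode lies, although the feature table does not annotate the barcode itself.

The construct is intended for constitutive overexpression of ZBTB20 in mammalian cells. The barcode allows the factor to be identified in pooled screens, such as those for factors that direct differentiation.
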