Features (pLannotate 1.2.2; 31 found; start..end, strand, type, name):
      5..231     +  promoter       RSV promoter: Rous sarcoma virus enhancer/promoter
    232..412     +  LTR            5' LTR (truncated): truncated 5' long terminal repeat (LTR) from HIV-1
    459..584     +  misc_feature   HIV-1 Ψ: packaging signal of human immunodeficiency virus type 1
    568..931     +  CDS            HIV-1 gag (fragment): gag protein from human immunodeficiency virus 1; gag
   1077..1310    +  misc_feature   RRE: The Rev response element (RRE) of HIV-1 allows for Rev-dependent mRNA export from the nucleus to the cytoplasm.
   1687..1713    +  CDS            Rev (fragment): human immunodeficiency virus 1 (HIV-1) Rev protein; rev; enhances nuclear export of unspliced and incompletely spliced viral mRNAs
   1720..1743    +  promoter       SV40 promoter (fragment): SV40 early promoter
   1744..1815    +  promoter       SV40 promoter (fragment): SV40 enhancer and early promoter
   1839..1974    +  rep_origin     SV40 ori: SV40 origin of replication
   2020..2616    +  CDS            PuroR (fragment): puromycin N-acetyltransferase; pac from Streptomyces; confers resistance to puromycin
   2665..2782    +  misc_feature   cPPT/CTS: central polypurine tract and central termination sequence of HIV-1
   2847..2913    +  CDS            small t antigen (fragment): SV40 (simian virus 40) small t antigen
   2920..4098    +  promoter       EF-1α promoter: strong constitutive promoter for human elongation factor EF-1α
   4115..6118    +  CDS            ZBTB20 (fragment): ZBT20_HUMAN - Also known as DPZF, ZNF288. Experimental evidence at protein level: Swiss-Prot protein existence level 1. May be a transcription factor that may be involved in hematopoiesis, oncogenesis, and immune responses (PubMed:11352661). Plays a role in postnatal myogenesis, may be involved in the regulation of satellite cells self-renewal (By similarity). From Homo sapiens (Human).
   6134..6187    +  promoter       U6 promoter (fragment): RNA polymerase III promoter for human U6 snRNA
   6229..6817    +  misc_feature   WPRE: woodchuck hepatitis virus posttranscriptional regulatory element
   6868..6887    +  misc_feature   cPPT/CTS (fragment): central polypurine tract and central termination sequence of HIV-1
   6889..7122    +  LTR            3' LTR (ΔU3): self-inactivating 3' long terminal repeat (LTR) from HIV-1
   7200..7321    +  polyA_signal   SV40 poly(A) signal: SV40 polyadenylation signal
   7361..7496    +  rep_origin     SV40 ori: SV40 origin of replication
   7517..7535    -  promoter       T7 promoter: promoter for bacteriophage T7 RNA polymerase
   7543..7698    +  CDS            lacZα (fragment): LacZα fragment of β-galactosidase; lacZ fragment
   7703..8131    +  rep_origin     f1 ori (sequence partly withheld): f1 bacteriophage origin of replication; arrow indicates direction of (+) strand synthesis
   8184..8288    +  promoter       AmpR promoter: bla
   8289..9149    +  CDS            AmpR: β-lactamase; bla; confers resistance to ampicillin, carbenicillin, and related antibiotics
   9320..9908    +  rep_origin     ori: high-copy-number ColE1/pMB1/pBR322/pUC origin of replication
  10091..10183   +  CDS            lacI (fragment): lac repressor; lacI; The lac repressor binds to the lac operator to inhibit transcription in E. coli. This inhibition can be relieved by adding lactose or isopropyl-β-D-thiogalactopyranoside (IPTG).
  10196..10217   +  protein_bind   CAP binding site: CAP binding activates transcription in the presence of cAMP. E. coli catabolite activator protein
  10232..10262   +  promoter       lac promoter: promoter for the E. coli lac operon
  10270..10286   +  protein_bind   lac operator: The lac repressor binds to the lac operator to inhibit transcription in E. coli. This inhibition can be relieved by adding lactose or isopropyl-β-D-thiogalactopyranoside (IPTG). lac repressor encoded by lacI
  10331..10349   +  promoter       T3 promoter: promoter for bacteriophage T3 RNA polymerase
>Addgene plasmid #141889 | TFORF1923 | addgene full sequence | sequence record 416826 | Addgene NGS Result
TTAATGTAGTCTTATGCAATACTCTTGTAGTCTTGCAACATGGTAACGATGAGTTAGCAACATGCCTTAC
AAGGAGAGAAAAAGCACCGTGCATGCCGATTGGTGGAAGTAAGGTGGTACGATCGTGCCTTATTAGGAAG
GCAACAGACGGGTCTGACATGGATTGGACGAACCACTGAATTGCCGCATTGCAGAGATATTGTATTTAAG
TGCCTAGCTCGATACATAAACGGGTCTCTCTGGTTAGACCAGATCTGAGCCTGGGAGCTCTCTGGCTAAC
TAGGGAACCCACTGCTTAAGCCTCAATAAAGCTTGCCTTGAGTGCTTCAAGTAGTGTGTGCCCGTCTGTT
GTGTGACTCTGGTAACTAGAGATCCCTCAGACCCTTTTAGTCAGTGTGGAAAATCTCTAGCAGTGGCGCC
CGAACAGGGACTTGAAAGCGAAAGGGAAACCAGAGGAGCTCTCTCGACGCAGGACTCGGCTTGCTGAAGC
GCGCACGGCAAGAGGCGAGGGGCGGCGACTGGTGAGTACGCCAAAAATTTTGACTAGCGGAGGCTAGAAG
GAGAGAGATGGGTGCGAGAGCGTCAGTATTAAGCGGGGGAGAATTAGATCGCGATGGGAAAAAATTCGGT
TAAGGCCAGGGGGAAAGAAAAAATATAAATTAAAACATATAGTATGGGCAAGCAGGGAGCTAGAACGATT
CGCAGTTAATCCTGGCCTGTTAGAAACATCAGAAGGCTGTAGACAAATACTGGGACAGCTACAACCATCC
CTTCAGACAGGATCAGAAGAACTTAGATCATTATATAATACAGTAGCAACCCTCTATTGTGTGCATCAAA
GGATAGAGATAAAAGACACCAAGGAAGCTTTAGACAAGATAGAGGAAGAGCAAAACAAAAGTAAGACCAC
CGCACAGCAAGCGGCCGCTGATCTTCAGACCTGGAGGAGGAGATATGAGGGACAATTGGAGAAGTGAATT
ATATAAATATAAAGTAGTAAAAATTGAACCATTAGGAGTAGCACCCACCAAGGCAAAGAGAAGAGTGGTG
CAGAGAGAAAAAAGAGCAGTGGGAATAGGAGCTTTGTTCCTTGGGTTCTTGGGAGCAGCAGGAAGCACTA
TGGGCGCAGCGTCAATGACGCTGACGGTACAGGCCAGACAATTATTGTCTGGTATAGTGCAGCAGCAGAA
CAATTTGCTGAGGGCTATTGAGGCGCAACAGCATCTGTTGCAACTCACAGTCTGGGGCATCAAGCAGCTC
CAGGCAAGAATCCTGGCTGTGGAAAGATACCTAAAGGATCAACAGCTCCTGGGGATTTGGGGTTGCTCTG
GAAAACTCATTTGCACCACTGCTGTGCCTTGGAATGCTAGTTGGAGTAATAAATCTCTGGAACAGATTTG
GAATCACACGACCTGGATGGAGTGGGACAGAGAAATTAACAATTACACAAGCTTAATACACTCCTTAATT
GAAGAATCGCAAAACCAGCAAGAAAAGAATGAACAAGAATTATTGGAATTAGATAAATGGGCAAGTTTGT
GGAATTGGTTTAACATAACAAATTGGCTGTGGTATATAAAATTATTCATAATGATAGTAGGAGGCTTGGT
AGGTTTAAGAATAGTTTTTGCTGTACTTTCTATAGTGAATAGAGTTAGGCAGGGATATTCACCATTATCG
TTTCAGACCCACCTCCCAACCCCGAGGGGACCCATGCATTGCATCTCAATTAGTCAGCAACCAGGTGTGG
AAAGTCCCCAGGCTCCCCAGCAGGCAGAAGTATGCAAAGCATGCGTCTCAATTAGTCAGCAACCATAGTC
CCGCCCCTAACTCCGCCCATCCCGCCCCTAACTCCGCCCAGTTCCGCCCATTCTCCGCCCCATGGCTGAC
TAATTTTTTTTATTTATGCAGAGGCCGAGGCCGCCTCGGCCTCTGAGCTATTCCAGAAGTAGTGAGGAGG
CTTTTTTGGAGGCCTAGGCTTTTGCAAAAAGCTTTCTAGAGGTACCACCGGAGCTTACCATGACCGAGTA
CAAGCCCACGGTGCGCCTCGCCACCCGCGACGACGTCCCCAGGGCCGTACGCACCCTCGCCGCCGCGTTC
GCCGACTACCCCGCCACGCGCCACACCGTCGATCCGGACCGCCACATCGAGCGGGTCACCGAGCTGCAAG
AACTCTTCCTCACGCGCGTCGGGCTCGACATCGGCAAGGTGTGGGTCGCGGACGACGGCGCCGCCGTGGC
GGTCTGGACCACGCCGGAGAGCGTCGAAGCGGGGGCGGTGTTCGCCGAGATCGGCCCGCGCATGGCCGAG
TTGAGCGGTTCCCGGCTGGCCGCGCAGCAACAGATGGAAGGCCTCCTGGCGCCGCACCGGCCCAAGGAGC
CCGCGTGGTTCCTGGCCACCGTCGGCGTCTCGCCCGACCACCAGGGCAAGGGTCTGGGCAGCGCCGTCGT
GCTCCCCGGAGTGGAGGCGGCCGAGCGCGCCGGGGTGCCCGCCTTCCTGGAGACCTCCGCGCCCCGCAAC
CTCCCCTTCTACGAGCGGCTCGGCTTCACCGTCACCGCCGACGTCGAGGTGCCCGAAGGACCGCGCACCT
GGTGCATGACCCGCAAGCCCGGTGCCAGTTAACGAATTCTAGATCTTGAGACAAATGGCAGTATTCATCC
ACAATTTTAAAAGAAAAGGGGGGATTGGGGGGTACAGTGCAGGGGAAAGAATAGTAGACATAATAGCAAC
AGACATACAAACTAAAGAATTACAAAAACAAATTACAAAAATTCAAAATTTTCGGGTTTATTACAGGGAC
AGCAGAGATCCACTTTGGCGCCGGCTCGAGGCCTGCAGGTGCAAAGATGGATAAAGTTTTAAACAGAGAG
GAATCTTTGCAGCTAATGGACCTTCTAGGTCTTGAAAGGAGTGGGAATTGGCTCCGGTGCCCGTCAGTGG
GCAGAGCGCACATCGCCCACAGTCCCCGAGAAGTTGGGGGGAGGGGTCGGCAATTGAACCGGTGCCTAGA
GAAGGTGGCGCGGGGTAAACTGGGAAAGTGATGTCGTGTACTGGCTCCGCCTTTTTCCCGAGGGTGGGGG
AGAACCGTATATAAGTGCAGTAGTCGCCGTGAACGTTCTTTTTCGCAACGGGTTTGCCGCCAGAACACAG
GTAAGTGCCGTGTGTGGTTCCCGCGGGCCTGGCCTCTTTACGGGTTATGGCCCTTGCGTGCCTTGAATTA
CTTCCACCTGGCTGCAGTACGTGATTCTTGATCCCGAGCTTCGGGTTGGAAGTGGGTGGGAGAGTTCGAG
GCCTTGCGCTTAAGGAGCCCCTTCGCCTCGTGCTTGAGTTGAGGCCTGGCCTGGGCGCTGGGGCCGCCGC
GTGCGAATCTGGTGGCACCTTCGCGCCTGTCTCGCTGCTTTCGATAAGTCTCTAGCCATTTAAAATTTTT
GATGACCTGCTGCGACGCTTTTTTTCTGGCAAGATAGTCTTGTAAATGCGGGCCAAGATCTGCACACTGG
TATTTCGGTTTTTGGGGCCGCGGGCGGCGACGGGGCCCGTGCGTCCCAGCGCACATGTTCGGCGAGGCGG
GGCCTGCGAGCGCGGCCACCGAGAATCGGACGGGGGTAGTCTCAAGCTGGCCGGCCTGCTCTGGTGCCTG
GCCTCGCGCCGCCGTGTATCGCCCCGCCCTGGGCGGCAAGGCTGGCCCGGTCGGCACCAGTTGCGTGAGC
GGAAAGATGGCCGCTTCCCGGCCCTGCTGCAGGGAGCTCAAAATGGAGGACGCGGCGCTCGGGAGAGCGG
GCGGGTGAGTCACCCACACAAAGGAAAAGGGCCTTTCCGTCCTCAGCCGTCGCTTCATGTGACTCCACGG
AGTACCGGGCGCCGTCCAGGCACCTCGATTAGTTCTCGAGCTTTTGGAGTACGTCGTCTTTAGGTTGGGG
GGAGGGGTTTTATGCGATGGAGTTTCCCCACACTGAGTGGGTGGAGACTGAAGTTAGGCCAGCTTGGCAC
TTGATGTAATTCTCCTTGGAATTTGCCCTTTTTGAGTTTGGATCTTGGTTCATTCTCAAGCCTCAGACAG
TGGTTCAAAGTTTTTTTCTTCCATTTCAGGTGTCGTGAGGCTAGCACCGCCACCATGACCGAGCGCATTC
ACAGCATCAACCTTCACAACTTCAGCAATTCCGTGCTCGAGACCCTCAACGAGCAGCGCAACCGTGGCCA
CTTCTGTGACGTAACGGTGCGCATCCACGGGAGCATGCTGCGCGCACACCGCTGCGTGCTGGCAGCCGGC
AGCCCCTTCTTCCAGGACAAACTGCTGCTTGGCTACAGCGACATCGAGATCCCGTCGGTGGTGTCAGTGC
AGTCAGTGCAAAAGCTCATTGACTTCATGTACAGCGGCGTGCTACGGGTCTCGCAGTCGGAAGCTCTGCA
GATCCTCACGGCCGCCAGCATCCTGCAGATCAAAACAGTCATCGACGAGTGCACGCGCATCGTGTCACAG
AACGTGGGCGATGTGTTCCCGGGGATCCAGGACTCGGGCCAGGACACGCCGCGGGGCACTCCCGAGTCAG
GCACGTCAGGCCAGAGCAGCGACACGGAGTCGGGCTACCTGCAGAGCCACCCACAGCACAGCGTGGACAG
GATCTACTCGGCACTCTACGCGTGCTCCATGCAGAATGGCAGCGGCGAGCGCTCTTTTTACAGCGGCGCA
GTGGTCAGCCACCACGAGACTGCGCTCGGCCTGCCCCGCGACCACCACATGGAAGACCCCAGCTGGATCA
CACGCATCCATGAGCGCTCGCAGCAGATGGAGCGCTACCTGTCCACCACCCCCGAGACCACGCACTGCCG
CAAGCAGCCCCGGCCTGTGCGCATCCAGACCCTAGTGGGCAACATCCACATCAAGCAGGAGATGGAGGAC
GATTACGACTACTACGGGCAGCAAAGGGTGCAGATCCTGGAACGCAACGAATCCGAGGAGTGCACGGAAG
ACACAGACCAGGCCGAGGGCACCGAGAGTGAGCCCAAAGGTGAAAGCTTCGACTCGGGCGTCAGCTCCTC
CATAGGCACCGAGCCTGACTCGGTGGAGCAGCAGTTTGGGCCTGGGGCGGCGCGGGACAGCCAGGCTGAA
CCCACCCAACCCGAGCAGGCTGCAGAAGCCCCCGCTGAGGGTGGTCCGCAGACAAACCAGCTAGAAACAG
GTGCTTCCTCTCCGGAGAGAAGCAATGAAGTGGAGATGGACAGCACTGTTATCACTGTCAGCAACAGCTC
CGACAAGAGCGTCCTACAACAGCCTTCGGTCAACACGTCCATCGGGCAGCCATTGCCAAGTACCCAGCTC
TACTTACGCCAGACAGAAACCCTCACCAGCAACCTGAGGATGCCTCTGACCTTGACCAGCAACACGCAGG
TCATTGGCACAGCTGGCAACACCTACCTGCCAGCCCTCTTCACTACCCAGCCCGCGGGCAGTGGCCCCAA
GCCTTTCCTCTTCAGCCTGCCACAGCCCCTGGCAGGCCAGCAGACCCAGTTTGTGACAGTGTCCCAGCCC
GGTCTGTCGACCTTTACTGCACAGCTGCCAGCGCCACAGCCCCTGGCCTCATCCGCAGGCCACAGCACAG
CCAGTGGGCAAGGCGAAAAAAAGCCTTATGAGTGCACTCTCTGCAACAAGACTTTCACCGCCAAACAGAA
CTACGTCAAGCACATGTTCGTACACACAGGTGAGAAGCCCCACCAATGCAGCATCTGTTGGCGCTCCTTC
TCCTTAAAGGATTACCTTATCAAGCACATGGTGACACACACAGGAGTGAGGGCATACCAGTGTAGTATCT
GCAACAAGCGCTTCACCCAGAAGAGCTCCCTCAACGTGCACATGCGCCTCCACCGGGGAGAGAAGTCCTA
CGAGTGCTACATCTGCAAAAAGAAGTTCTCTCACAAGACCCTCCTGGAGCGACACGTGGCCCTGCACAGT
GCCAGCAATGGGACCCCCCCTGCAGGCACACCCCCAGGTGCCCGCGCTGGCCCCCCAGGCGTGGTGGCCT
GCACGGAGGGGACCACTTACGTCTGCTCCGTCTGCCCAGCAAAGTTTGACCAAATCGAGCAGTTCAACGA
CCACATGAGGATGCATGTGTCTGACGGATAGTAATGAACTAGTCCGTAACTTGAAAGTATTTCGATTTCT
TGGCTTTATATATCTTGTGGAAAGGACGAGCATATATACAGATCCGGATCGTCACGCGTTAAGTCGACAA
TCAACCTCTGGATTACAAAATTTGTGAAAGATTGACTGGTATTCTTAACTATGTTGCTCCTTTTACGCTA
TGTGGATACGCTGCTTTAATGCCTTTGTATCATGCTATTGCTTCCCGTATGGCTTTCATTTTCTCCTCCT
TGTATAAATCCTGGTTGCTGTCTCTTTATGAGGAGTTGTGGCCCGTTGTCAGGCAACGTGGCGTGGTGTG
CACTGTGTTTGCTGACGCAACCCCCACTGGTTGGGGCATTGCCACCACCTGTCAGCTCCTTTCCGGGACT
TTCGCTTTCCCCCTCCCTATTGCCACGGCGGAACTCATCGCCGCCTGCCTTGCCCGCTGCTGGACAGGGG
CTCGGCTGTTGGGCACTGACAATTCCGTGGTGTTGTCGGGGAAATCATCGTCCTTTCCTTGGCTGCTCGC
CTGTGTTGCCACCTGGATTCTGCGCGGGACGTCCTTCTGCTACGTCCCTTCGGCCCTCAATCCAGCGGAC
CTTCCTTCCCGCGGCCTGCTGCCGGCTCTGCGGCCTCTTCCGCGTCTTCGCCTTCGCCCTCAGACGAGTC
GGATCTCCCTTTGGGCCGCCTCCCCGCGTCGACTTTAAGACCAATGACTTACAAGGCAGCTGTAGATCTT
AGCCACTTTTTAAAAGAAAAGGGGGGACTGGAAGGGCTAATTCACTCCCAACGAAGACAAGATCTGCTTT
TTGCTTGTACTGGGTCTCTCTGGTTAGACCAGATCTGAGCCTGGGAGCTCTCTGGCTAACTAGGGAACCC
ACTGCTTAAGCCTCAATAAAGCTTGCCTTGAGTGCTTCAAGTAGTGTGTGCCCGTCTGTTGTGTGACTCT
GGTAACTAGAGATCCCTCAGACCCTTTTAGTCAGTGTGGAAAATCTCTAGCAGTACGTATAGTAGTTCAT
GTCATCTTATTATTCAGTATTTATAACTTGCAAAGAAATGAATATCAGAGAGTGAGAGGAACTTGTTTAT
TGCAGCTTATAATGGTTACAAATAAAGCAATAGCATCACAAATTTCACAAATAAAGCATTTTTTTCACTG
CATTCTAGTTGTGGTTTGTCCAAACTCATCAATGTATCTTATCATGTCTGGCTCTAGCTATCCCGCCCCT
AACTCCGCCCATCCCGCCCCTAACTCCGCCCAGTTCCGCCCATTCTCCGCCCCATGGCTGACTAATTTTT
TTTATTTATGCAGAGGCCGAGGCCGCCTCGGCCTCTGAGCTATTCCAGAAGTAGTGAGGAGGCTTTTTTG
GAGGCCTAGGGACGTACCCAATTCGCCCTATAGTGAGTCGTATTACGCGCGCTCACTGGCCGTCGTTTTA
CAACGTCGTGACTGGGAAAACCCTGGCGTTACCCAACTTAATCGCCTTGCAGCACATCCCCCTTTCGCCA
GCTGGCGTAATAGCGAAGAGGCCCGCACCGATCGCCCTTCCCAACAGTTGCGCAGCCTGAATGGCGAATG
GG
[124 nt withheld, positions 7703-7826]
C
[91 nt withheld, positions 7828-7918]
A
[49 nt withheld, positions 7920-7968]
CCTTTGACGTTGGAGTCCACGTTCTTT
[37 nt withheld, positions 7996-8032]
ACCCTATCTCGGTCTATTCTTTTGATTTATAAGGGATTTTGCCGATTTCGGCCTATTGGTTAAAAAATGA
GCTGATTTAACAAAAATTTAACGCGAATTTTAACAAAATATTAACGCTTACAATTTAGGTGGCACTTTTC
GGGGAAATGTGCGCGGAACCCCTATTTGTTTATTTTTCTAAATACATTCAAATATGTATCCGCTCATGAG
ACAATAACCCTGATAAATGCTTCAATAATATTGAAAAAGGAAGAGTATGAGTATTCAACATTTCCGTGTC
GCCCTTATTCCCTTTTTTGCGGCATTTTGCCTTCCTGTTTTTGCTCACCCAGAAACGCTGGTGAAAGTAA
AAGATGCTGAAGATCAGTTGGGTGCACGAGTGGGTTACATCGAACTGGATCTCAACAGCGGTAAGATCCT
TGAGAGTTTTCGCCCCGAAGAACGTTTTCCAATGATGAGCACTTTTAAAGTTCTGCTATGTGGCGCGGTA
TTATCCCGTATTGACGCCGGGCAAGAGCAACTCGGTCGCCGCATACACTATTCTCAGAATGACTTGGTTG
AGTACTCACCAGTCACAGAAAAGCATCTTACGGATGGCATGACAGTAAGAGAATTATGCAGTGCTGCCAT
AACCATGAGTGATAACACTGCGGCCAACTTACTTCTGACAACGATCGGAGGACCGAAGGAGCTAACCGCT
TTTTTGCACAACATGGGGGATCATGTAACTCGCCTTGATCGTTGGGAACCGGAGCTGAATGAAGCCATAC
CAAACGACGAGCGTGACACCACGATGCCTGTAGCAATGGCAACAACGTTGCGCAAACTATTAACTGGCGA
ACTACTTACTCTAGCTTCCCGGCAACAATTAATAGACTGGATGGAGGCGGATAAAGTTGCAGGACCACTT
CTGCGCTCGGCCCTTCCGGCTGGCTGGTTTATTGCTGATAAATCTGGAGCCGGTGAGCGTGGGTCTCGCG
GTATCATTGCAGCACTGGGGCCAGATGGTAAGCCCTCCCGTATCGTAGTTATCTACACGACGGGGAGTCA
GGCAACTATGGATGAACGAAATAGACAGATCGCTGAGATAGGTGCCTCACTGATTAAGCATTGGTAACTG
TCAGACCAAGTTTACTCATATATACTTTAGATTGATTTAAAACTTCATTTTTAATTTAAAAGGATCTAGG
TGAAGATCCTTTTTGATAATCTCATGACCAAAATCCCTTAACGTGAGTTTTCGTTCCACTGAGCGTCAGA
CCCCGTAGAAAAGATCAAAGGATCTTCTTGAGATCCTTTTTTTCTGCGCGTAATCTGCTGCTTGCAAACA
AAAAAACCACCGCTACCAGCGGTGGTTTGTTTGCCGGATCAAGAGCTACCAACTCTTTTTCCGAAGGTAA
CTGGCTTCAGCAGAGCGCAGATACCAAATACTGTTCTTCTAGTGTAGCCGTAGTTAGGCCACCACTTCAA
GAACTCTGTAGCACCGCCTACATACCTCGCTCTGCTAATCCTGTTACCAGTGGCTGCTGCCAGTGGCGAT
AAGTCGTGTCTTACCGGGTTGGACTCAAGACGATAGTTACCGGATAAGGCGCAGCGGTCGGGCTGAACGG
GGGGTTCGTGCACACAGCCCAGCTTGGAGCGAACGACCTACACCGAACTGAGATACCTACAGCGTGAGCT
ATGAGAAAGCGCCACGCTTCCCGAAGGGAGAAAGGCGGACAGGTATCCGGTAAGCGGCAGGGTCGGAACA
GGAGAGCGCACGAGGGAGCTTCCAGGGGGAAACGCCTGGTATCTTTATAGTCCTGTCGGGTTTCGCCACC
TCTGACTTGAGCGTCGATTTTTGTGATGCTCGTCAGGGGGGCGGAGCCTATGGAAAAACGCCAGCAACGC
GGCCTTTTTACGGTTCCTGGCCTTTTGCTGGCCTTTTGCTCACATGTTCTTTCCTGCGTTATCCCCTGAT
TCTGTGGATAACCGTATTACCGCCTTTGAGTGAGCTGATACCGCTCGCCGCAGCCGAACGACCGAGCGCA
GCGAGTCAGTGAGCGAGGAAGCGGAAGAGCGCCCAATACGCAAACCGCCTCTCCCCGCGCGTTGGCCGAT
TCATTAATGCAGCTGGCACGACAGGTTTCCCGACTGGAAAGCGGGCAGTGAGCGCAACGCAATTAATGTG
AGTTAGCTCACTCATTAGGCACCCCAGGCTTTACACTTTATGCTTCCGGCTCGTATGTTGTGTGGAATTG
TGAGCGGATAACAATTTCACACAGGAAACAGCTATGACCATGATTACGCCAAGCGCGCAATTAACCCTCA
CTAAAGGGAACAAAAGCTGGAGCTGCAAGC
