>Addgene plasmid #141889 | TFORF1923 | depositor partial sequence | sequence record 277804 | Insert
ACCGCCACCATGACCGAGCGCATTCACAGCATCAACCTTCACAACTTCAGCAATTCCGTGCTCGAGACCC
TCAACGAGCAGCGCAACCGTGGCCACTTCTGTGACGTAACGGTGCGCATCCACGGGAGCATGCTGCGCGC
ACACCGCTGCGTGCTGGCAGCCGGCAGCCCCTTCTTCCAGGACAAACTGCTGCTTGGCTACAGCGACATC
GAGATCCCGTCGGTGGTGTCAGTGCAGTCAGTGCAAAAGCTCATTGACTTCATGTACAGCGGCGTGCTAC
GGGTCTCGCAGTCGGAAGCTCTGCAGATCCTCACGGCCGCCAGCATCCTGCAGATCAAAACAGTCATCGA
CGAGTGCACGCGCATCGTGTCACAGAACGTGGGCGATGTGTTCCCGGGGATCCAGGACTCGGGCCAGGAC
ACGCCGCGGGGCACTCCCGAGTCAGGCACGTCAGGCCAGAGCAGCGACACGGAGTCGGGCTACCTGCAGA
GCCACCCACAGCACAGCGTGGACAGGATCTACTCGGCACTCTACGCGTGCTCCATGCAGAATGGCAGCGG
CGAGCGCTCTTTTTACAGCGGCGCAGTGGTCAGCCACCACGAGACTGCGCTCGGCCTGCCCCGCGACCAC
CACATGGAAGACCCCAGCTGGATCACACGCATCCATGAGCGCTCGCAGCAGATGGAGCGCTACCTGTCCA
CCACCCCCGAGACCACGCACTGCCGCAAGCAGCCCCGGCCTGTGCGCATCCAGACCCTAGTGGGCAACAT
CCACATCAAGCAGGAGATGGAGGACGATTACGACTACTACGGGCAGCAAAGGGTGCAGATCCTGGAACGC
AACGAATCCGAGGAGTGCACGGAAGACACAGACCAGGCCGAGGGCACCGAGAGTGAGCCCAAAGGTGAAA
GCTTCGACTCGGGCGTCAGCTCCTCCATAGGCACCGAGCCTGACTCGGTGGAGCAGCAGTTTGGGCCTGG
GGCGGCGCGGGACAGCCAGGCTGAACCCACCCAACCCGAGCAGGCTGCAGAAGCCCCCGCTGAGGGTGGT
CCGCAGACAAACCAGCTAGAAACAGGTGCTTCCTCTCCGGAGAGAAGCAATGAAGTGGAGATGGACAGCA
CTGTTATCACTGTCAGCAACAGCTCCGACAAGAGCGTCCTACAACAGCCTTCGGTCAACACGTCCATCGG
GCAGCCATTGCCAAGTACCCAGCTCTACTTACGCCAGACAGAAACCCTCACCAGCAACCTGAGGATGCCT
CTGACCTTGACCAGCAACACGCAGGTCATTGGCACAGCTGGCAACACCTACCTGCCAGCCCTCTTCACTA
CCCAGCCCGCGGGCAGTGGCCCCAAGCCTTTCCTCTTCAGCCTGCCACAGCCCCTGGCAGGCCAGCAGAC
CCAGTTTGTGACAGTGTCCCAGCCCGGTCTGTCGACCTTTACTGCACAGCTGCCAGCGCCACAGCCCCTG
GCCTCATCCGCAGGCCACAGCACAGCCAGTGGGCAAGGCGAAAAAAAGCCTTATGAGTGCACTCTCTGCA
ACAAGACTTTCACCGCCAAACAGAACTACGTCAAGCACATGTTCGTACACACAGGTGAGAAGCCCCACCA
ATGCAGCATCTGTTGGCGCTCCTTCTCCTTAAAGGATTACCTTATCAAGCACATGGTGACACACACAGGA
GTGAGGGCATACCAGTGTAGTATCTGCAACAAGCGCTTCACCCAGAAGAGCTCCCTCAACGTGCACATGC
GCCTCCACCGGGGAGAGAAGTCCTACGAGTGCTACATCTGCAAAAAGAAGTTCTCTCACAAGACCCTCCT
GGAGCGACACGTGGCCCTGCACAGTGCCAGCAATGGGACCCCCCCTGCAGGCACACCCCCAGGTGCCCGC
GCTGGCCCCCCAGGCGTGGTGGCCTGCACGGAGGGGACCACTTACGTCTGCTCCGTCTGCCCAGCAAAGT
TTGACCAAATCGAGCAGTTCAACGACCACATGAGGATGCATGTGTCTGACGGATAGTAATGAACTAGTCC
GTAACTTGAAAGTATTTCGATTTCTTGGCTTTATATATCTTGTGGAAAGGACGAGCATATATACAGATCC
GGATCGTC
