>Addgene plasmid #141889 | TFORF1923 | depositor partial sequence | sequence record 277805 | Barcode
GCATATATACAGATCCGGATCGTC
